>Addgene plasmid #31913 | pTRE-Fast-FT | depositor full sequence | sequence record 36031 | pTRE-Fast-FT sequence 3836 bps
CTCGAGTTTACCACTCCCTATCAGTGATAGAGAAAAGTGAAAGTCGAGTTTACCACTCCCTATCAGTGAT
AGAGAAAAGTGAAAGTCGAGTTTACCACTCCCTATCAGTGATAGAGAAAAGTGAAAGTCGAGTTTACCAC
TCCCTATCAGTGATAGAGAAAAGTGAAAGTCGAGTTTACCACTCCCTATCAGTGATAGAGAAAAGTGAAA
GTCGAGTTTACCACTCCCTATCAGTGATAGAGAAAAGTGAAAGTCGAGTTTACCACTCCCTATCAGTGAT
AGAGAAAAGTGAAAGTCGAGCTCGGTACCCGGGTCGAGTAGGCGTGTACGGTGGGAGGCCTATATAAGCA
GAGCTCGTTTAGTGAACCGTCAGATCGCCTGGAGACGCCATCCACGCTGTTTTGACCTCCATAGAAGACA
CCGGGACCGATCCAGCCTCCGCGGCCCCGAATTCATGGTGAGCAAGGGCGAGGAGGATAACATGGCCATC
ATCAAAGAGTTCATGCGTTTCAAAGTGCACGTGGAGGGTTCCGTGAACGGCCACGAGTTCGAGATCGAGG
GCGAGGGCAAGGGCCGCCCCTACGAGGGCACCCAGACCGCCAAGCTGAAGGTGACCAAGGGTGGCCCCCT
GCCCTTCGCCTGGGACATCCTGTCCCCTCAGTTCATGTACGGCTCCAGGGCCTACGTGAAGCATCCCGCC
GACATCCCCGACTACTGGAAGCTGTCCTTCCCCGAGGGCTTCAAGTGGGAGCGCGTGATGAACTTCGAGG
ACGGCGGCGTGGTGACCGTGACCCAGGACTCCTCCCTGCAGGACGGCGAGTTCATCTACAAGGTGAAGCT
GCGCGGAACTAACTTCCCCTCCGACGGCCCCGTAATGCAGAAGAAGACCATGGGCTGGGAGGCCTCCACC
GAGCGGATGTACCCCGAGGACGGCGCCCTGAAGGGCGAGATCAAGCAGAGGCTGAAGCTGAAGGACGGCG
GCCACTACGACGCTGAGGTCAAGACCACCTACAAGGCCAAGAAGCCCGTGCAGCTGCCCGGCGCCTACAA
CGTCAATATCAAGTTGGACATCACATCCCACAACGAGGACTACACCATCGTGGAACAGTACGAACGCTCC
GAGGGCCGCCACTCCACCGGCGGCATGGACGAGCTGTACAAGTAATCTAGAGGATCCAGACATGATAAGA
TACATTGATGAGTTTGGACAAACCACAACTAGAATGCAGTGAAAAAAATGCTTTATTTGTGAAATTTGTG
ATGCTATTGCTTTATTTGTAACCATTATAAGCTGCAATAAACAAGTTAACAACAACAATTGCATTCATTT
TATGTTTCAGGTTCAGGGGGAGGTGTGGGAGGTTTTTTAAAGCAAGTAAAACCTCTACAAATGTGGTATG
GCTGATTATGATCCTGCAAGCCTCGTCGTCTGGCCGGACCACGCTATCTGTGCAAGGTCCCCGGACGCGC
GCTCCATGAGCAGAGCGCCCGCCGCCGAGGCAAGACTCGGGCGGCGCCCTGCCCGTCCCACCAGGTCAAC
AGGCGGTAACCGGCCTCTTCATCGGGAATGCGCGCGACCTTCAGCATCGCCGGCATGTCCCCTGGCGGAC
GGGAAGTATCAGCTCGACCAAGCTTGGCGAGATTTTCAGGAGCTAAGGAAGCTAAAATGGAGAAAAAAAT
CACTGGATATACCACCGTTGATATATCCCAATGGCATCGTAAAGAACATTTTGAGGCATTTCAGTCAGTT
GCTCAATGTACCTATAACCAGACCGTTCAGCTGCATTAATGAATCGGCCAACGCGCGGGGAGAGGCGGTT
TGCGTATTGGGCGCTCTTCCGCTTCCTCGCTCACTGACTCGCTGCGCTCGGTCGTTCGGCTGCGGCGAGC
GGTATCAGCTCACTCAAAGGCGGTAATACGGTTATCCACAGAATCAGGGGATAACGCAGGAAAGAACATG
TGAGCAAAAGGCCAGCAAAAGGCCAGGAACCGTAAAAAGGCCGCGTTGCTGGCGTTTTTCCATAGGCTCC
GCCCCCCTGACGAGCATCACAAAAATCGACGCTCAAGTCAGAGGTGGCGAAACCCGACAGGACTATAAAG
ATACCAGGCGTTTCCCCCTGGAAGCTCCCTCGTGCGCTCTCCTGTTCCGACCCTGCCGCTTACCGGATAC
CTGTCCGCCTTTCTCCCTTCGGGAAGCGTGGCGCTTTCTCAATGCTCACGCTGTAGGTATCTCAGTTCGG
TGTAGGTCGTTCGCTCCAAGCTGGGCTGTGTGCACGAACCCCCCGTTCAGCCCGACCGCTGCGCCTTATC
CGGTAACTATCGTCTTGAGTCCAACCCGGTAAGACACGACTTATCGCCACTGGCAGCAGCCACTGGTAAC
AGGATTAGCAGAGCGAGGTATGTAGGCGGTGCTACAGAGTTCTTGAAGTGGTGGCCTAACTACGGCTACA
CTAGAAGGACAGTATTTGGTATCTGCGCTCTGCTGAAGCCAGTTACCTTCGGAAAAAGAGTTGGTAGCTC
TTGATCCGGCAAACAAACCACCGCTGGTAGCGGTGGTTTTTTTGTTTGCAAGCAGCAGATTACGCGCAGA
AAAAAAGGATCTCAAGAAGATCCTTTGATCTTTTCTACGGGGTCTGACGCTCAGTGGAACGAAAACTCAC
GTTAAGGGATTTTGGTCATGAGATTATCAAAAAGGATCTTCACCTAGATCCTTTTAAATTAAAAATGAAG
TTTTAAATCAATCTAAAGTATATATGAGTAAACTTGGTCTGACAGTTACCAATGCTTAATCAGTGAGGCA
CCTATCTCAGCGATCTGTCTATTTCGTTCATCCATAGTTGCCTGACTCCCCGTCGTGTAGATAACTACGA
TACGGGAGGGCTTACCATCTGGCCCCAGTGCTGCAATGATACCGCGAGACCCACGCTCACCGGCTCCAGA
TTTATCAGCAATAAACCAGCCAGCCGGAAGGGCCGAGCGCAGAAGTGGTCCTGCAACTTTATCCGCCTCC
ATCCAGTCTATTAATTGTTGCCGGGAAGCTAGAGTAAGTAGTTCGCCAGTTAATAGTTTGCGCAACGTTG
TTGCCATTGCTACAGGCATCGTGGTGTCACGCTCGTCGTTTGGTATGGCTTCATTCAGCTCCGGTTCCCA
ACGATCAAGGCGAGTTACATGATCCCCCATGTTGTGCAAAAAAGCGGTTAGCTCCTTCGGTCCTCCGATC
GTTGTCAGAAGTAAGTTGGCCGCAGTGTTATCACTCATGGTTATGGCAGCACTGCATAATTCTCTTACTG
TCATGCCATCCGTAAGATGCTTTTCTGTGACTGGTGAGTACTCAACCAAGTCATTCTGAGAATAGTGTAT
GCGGCGACCGAGTTGCTCTTGCCCGGCGTCAATACGGGATAATACCGCGCCACATAGCAGAACTTTAAAA
GTGCTCATCATTGGAAAACGTTCTTCGGGGCGAAAACTCTCAAGGATCTTACCGCTGTTGAGATCCAGTT
CGATGTAACCCACTCGTGCACCCAACTGATCTTCAGCATCTTTTACTTTCACCAGCGTTTCTGGGTGAGC
AAAAACAGGAAGGCAAAATGCCGCAAAAAAGGGAATAAGGGCGACACGGAAATGTTGAATACTCATACTC
TTCCTTTTTCAATATTATTGAAGCATTTATCAGGGTTATTGTCTCATGAGCGGATACATATTTGAATGTA
TTTAGAAAAATAAACAAATAGGGGTTCCGCGCACATTTCCCCGAAAAGTGCCACCTGACGTCTAAGAAAC
CATTATTATCATGACATTAACCTATAAAAATAGGCGTATCACGAGGCCCTTTCGTC
Features (pLannotate 1.2.2; 14 found; start..end, strand, type, name):
     15..285     +  protein_bind   tetracycline response element: contains seven copies of the tetracycline operator tetO tetracycline repressor TetR
    296..313     +  misc_feature   MCS (fragment): pUC18/19 multiple cloning site
    318..355     +  promoter       minimal CMV promoter: human cytomegalovirus (CMV) immediate early promoter
    455..1165    +  CDS            Fast-FT: blue-to-red fluorescent timer derivative of mCherry (Subach et al., 2009) mammalian codon-optimized
   1173..1307    -  polyA_signal   SV40 poly(A) signal: SV40 polyadenylation signal
   1330..1413    -  CDS            large T antigen (fragment): large T antigen from SV40 (simian virus 40)
   1430..1501    -  CDS            str (fragment): STR_KLEPN - Protein inferred from homology: Swiss-Prot protein existence level 3. The aminoglycoside phosphotransferases achieve inactivation of their antibiotic substrates by phosphorylation. From Klebsiella pneumoniae.
   1504..1602    -  CDS            str (fragment): STR_KLEPN - Protein inferred from homology: Swiss-Prot protein existence level 3. The aminoglycoside phosphotransferases achieve inactivation of their antibiotic substrates by phosphorylation. From Klebsiella pneumoniae.
   1638..1666    +  promoter       cat promoter (fragment): promoter of the E. coli cat gene encoding chloramphenicol acetyltransferase
   1667..1783    +  CDS            CmR (fragment): chloramphenicol acetyltransferase; cat; confers resistance to chloramphenicol
   1778..1834    -  CDS            lacI (fragment): lac repressor; lacI; The lac repressor binds to the lac operator to inhibit transcription in E. coli. This inhibition can be relieved by adding lactose or isopropyl-β-D-thiogalactopyranoside (IPTG).
   2017..2605    -  rep_origin     ori: high-copy-number ColE1/pMB1/pBR322/pUC origin of replication
   2776..3636    -  CDS            AmpR: β-lactamase; bla; confers resistance to ampicillin, carbenicillin, and related antibiotics
   3637..3741    -  promoter       AmpR promoter: bla
