[The description below was written by a language model from this plasmid's Addgene catalogue record and pLannotate feature annotations shown in this document.]
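Description:
pTRE-Fast-FT is a mammalian expression plasmid built on the Clontech pTRE backbone that places the Fast-FT fluorescent timer under tetracycline-regulated control. In bacteria it is maintained through a ColE1/pUC-type origin of replication and selected with ampicillin via the β-lactamase gene and its native promoter. The feature annotation describes the origin as high-copy, whereas the catalogue entry lists the plasmid as low copy, and the record does not resolve this difference. No mammalian selection marker is annotated. Several short fragments detected downstream of the expression cassette (pieces of SV40 large T antigen, an aminoglycoside phosphotransferase, chloramphenicol acetyltransferase and lacI) are partial matches that appear to be backbone remnants rather than functional genes.

The expression unit consists of a tetracycline response element carrying seven tetO operator copies fused to a minimal CMV promoter (recorded as the PTight arrangement), followed by the 711 bp Fast-FT coding sequence cloned between EcoRI and XbaI sites, with an SV40 polyadenylation signal annotated immediately downstream. The minimal promoter has little activity on its own, so transcription depends on a tetracycline-controlled transactivator supplied in trans, for example from a Tet-Off or Tet-On cell line or a co-transfected plasmid, which allows expression to be switched on or off with doxycycline. Fast-FT is a monomeric, mammalian codon-optimized mCherry derivative carrying the substitutions M18V, E34K, K69R, L84W, S149T and A224S (EGFP numbering), and its fluorescence changes from blue to red as the protein matures. Combining pulsed, inducible synthesis with this colour change lets users estimate the age of a protein population, and the associated publication applied such timers to reporting on cellular trafficking.
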