Addgene plasmid #31913: pTRE-Fast-FT
Depositing lab: Vladislav Verkhusha. Depositing organization: Albert Einstein College of Medicine. Publication: Monomeric fluorescent timers that change color from blue to red report on cellular trafficking. Subach FV, Subach OM, Gundorov IS, Morozova KS, Piatkevich KD, Cuervo AM, Verkhusha VV. Nat Chem Biol. 2009 Feb;5(2):118-26. Epub 2009 Jan 11. 10.1038/nchembio.138 PubMed 19136976.
Backbone
  Vector backbone: pTRE
  Backbone manufacturer: Clontech
  Backbone size w/o insert (bp): 3125
  Vector type: Mammalian Expression
Growth in bacteria
  Bacterial resistance: Ampicillin, 100 μg/mL
  Growth temperature: 37°C
  Growth strain: DH5alpha
  Copy number: Low Copy
Gene/Insert
  Gene/Insert name: Fast-FT (alt name: blue-to-red fluorescent timer)
  Insert size (bp): 711
  Mutation: M18V/E34K/K69R/L84W/S149T/A224S compared to mCherry (but numbering relative to EGFP)
  Promoter: PTight Tet-responsive PminCMVd
  Cloning method: Restriction Enzyme; 5′ cloning site EcoRI (unknown if destroyed); 3′ cloning site XbaI (unknown if destroyed)
  Sequencing primers: 5′ LNCX; 3′ EBV-rev
Terms and licenses: Academic/Nonprofit Terms; Industry Terms: Not Available to Industry
How to cite: pTRE-Fast-FT was a gift from Vladislav Verkhusha (Addgene plasmid # 31913 ; http://n2t.net/addgene:31913 ; RRID:Addgene_31913)
