>Addgene plasmid #31913 | pTRE-Fast-FT | addgene partial sequence | sequence record 37308 | LNCX 5'-AGCTCGTTTAGTGAACCGTCAGATC-3'
GTGACCTCCATAGAAGACACCGGGACCGATCCAGCCTCCGCGGCCCCGAATTCATGGTGAGCAAGGGCGA
GGAGGATAACATGGCCATCATCAAAGAGTTCATGCGTTTCAAAGTGCACGTGGAGGGTTCCGTGAACGGC
CACGAGTTCGAGATCGAGGGCGAGGGCAAGGGCCGCCCCTACGAGGGCACCCAGACCGCCAAGCTGAAGG
TGACCAAGGGTGGCCCCCTGCCCTTCGCCTGGGACATCCTGTCCCCTCAGTTCATGTACGGCTCCAGGGC
CTACGTGAAGCATCCCGCCGACATCCCCGACTACTGGAAGCTGTCCTTCCCCGAGGGCTTCAAGTGGGAG
CGCGTGATGAACTTCGAGGACGGCGGCGTGGTGACCGTGACCCAGGACTCCTCCCTGCAGGACGGCGAGT
TCATCTACAAGGTGAAGCTGCGCGGAACTAACTTCCCCTCCGACGGCCCCGTAATGCAGAAGAAGACCAT
GGGCTGGGAGGCCTCCACCGAGCGGATGTACCCCGAGGACGGCGCCCTGAAGGGCGAGATCAAGCAGAGG
CTGAAGCTGAAGGACGGCGGCCACTACGACGCTGAGGTCAAGACCACCTACAAGGCCAAGAAGCCCGTGC
AGCTGCCCGGCGCTTACAACGTCAATATCAAGTTGGACATCACATCCCACAACGAGGACTACACCATCGT
GGAACAGTACGAACGCTCCGAGGGCCGCCACTCCACCGGCGGCATGGACGAGCCTGTACAAGTAATCTAG
AGGATCCAGACATGATAAGATACATTGATGAGTTTGGACAAACCACAACTAGAATGCAGTG
